>Addgene plasmid #83794 | pTY24 | depositor full sequence | sequence record 160027 | pTY24 sequence 4846 bps
GAACGCGGCCGCCAGCTGAAGCTTCGTACGCTGCAGGTCGACGGATCCCCGGGTTAATTAACATGGCCTC
CTCCGAGGACGTCATCAAGGAGTTCATGCGCTTCAAGGTGCGCATGGAGGGCTCCGTGAACGGCCACGAG
TTCGAGATCGAGGGCGAGGGCGAGGGCCGCCCCTACGAGGGCACCCAGACCGCCAAGCTGAAGGTGACCA
AGGGCGGCCCCCTGCCCTTCGCCTGGGACATCCTGTCCCCCCAGTTCCAGTACGGCTCCAAGGTGTACGT
GAAGCACCCCGCCGACATCCCCGACTACAAGAAGCTGTCCTTCCCCGAGGGCTTCAAGTGGGAGCGCGTG
ATGAACTTCGAGGACGGCGGCGTGGTGACCGTGACCCAGGACTCCTCCCTGCAGGACGGCTCCTTCATCT
ACAAGGTGAAGTTCATCGGCGTGAACTTCCCCTCCGACGGCCCCGTAATGCAGAAGAAGACTATGGGCTG
GGAGGCCTCCACCGAGCGCCTGTACCCCCGCGACGGCGTGCTGAAGGGCGAGATCCACAAGGCCCTGAAG
CTGAAGGACGGCGGCCACTACCTGGTGGAGTTCAAGTCCATCTACATGGCCAAGAAGCCCGTGCAGCTGC
CCGGCTACTACTACGTGGACTCCAAGCTGGACATCACCTCCCACAACGAGGACTACACCATCGTGGAGCA
GTACGAGCGCGCCGAGGGCCGCCACCACCTGTTCCTGTAGGGCGCGCCACTTCTAAATAAGCGAATTTCT
TATGATTTATGATTTTTATTATTAAATAAGTTATAAAAAAAATAAGTGTATACAAATTTTAAAGTGACTC
TTAGGTTTTAAAACGAAAATTCTTATTCTTGAGTAACTCTTTCCTGTAGGTCAGGTTGCTTTCTCAGGTA
TAGTATGAGGTCGCTCTTATTGACCACACCTCTACCGGCAGATCCGCTAGGGATAACAGGGTAATATAGA
TCTGTTTAGCTTGCCTCGTCCCCGCCGGGTCACCCGGCCAGCGACATGGAGGCCCAGAATACCCTCCTTG
ACAGTCTTGACGTGCGCAGCTCAGGGGCATGATGTGACTGTCGCCCGTACATTTAGCCCATACATCCCCA
TGTATAATCATTTGCATCCATACATTTTGATGGCCGCACGGCGCGAAGCAAAAATTACGGCTCCTCGCTG
CAGACCTGCGAGCAGGGAAACGCTCCCCTCACAGACGCGTTGAATTGTCCCCACGCCGCGCCCCTGTAGA
GAAATATAAAAGGTTAGGATTTGCCACTGAGGTTCTTCTTTCATATACTTCCTTTTAAAATCTTGCTAGG
ATACAGTTCTCACATCACATCCGAACATAAACAACCATGGGTAAGGAAAAGACTCACGTTTCGAGGCCGC
GATTAAATTCCAACATGGATGCTGATTTATATGGGTATAAATGGGCTCGCGATAATGTCGGGCAATCAGG
TGCGACAATCTATCGATTGTATGGGAAGCCCGATGCGCCAGAGTTGTTTCTGAAACATGGCAAAGGTAGC
GTTGCCAATGATGTTACAGATGAGATGGTCAGACTAAACTGGCTGACGGAATTTATGCCTCTTCCGACCA
TCAAGCATTTTATCCGTACTCCTGATGATGCATGGTTACTCACCACTGCGATCCCCGGCAAAACAGCATT
CCAGGTATTAGAAGAATATCCTGATTCAGGTGAAAATATTGTTGATGCGCTGGCAGTGTTCCTGCGCCGG
TTGCATTCGATTCCTGTTTGTAATTGTCCTTTTAACAGCGATCGCGTATTTCGTCTCGCTCAGGCGCAAT
CACGAATGAATAACGGTTTGGTTGATGCGAGTGATTTTGATGACGAGCGTAATGGCTGGCCTGTTGAACA
AGTCTGGAAAGAAATGCATAAGCTTTTGCCATTCTCACCGGATTCAGTCGTCACTCATGGTGATTTCTCA
CTTGATAACCTTATTTTTGACGAGGGGAAATTAATAGGTTGTATTGATGTTGGACGAGTCGGAATCGCAG
ACCGATACCAGGATCTTGCCATCCTATGGAACTGCCTCGGTGAGTTTTCTCCTTCATTACAGAAACGGCT
TTTTCAAAAATATGGTATTGATAATCCTGATATGAATAAATTGCAGTTTCATTTGATGCTCGATGAGTTT
TTCTAATCAGTACTGACAATAAAAAGATTCTTGTTTTCAAGAACTTGTCATTTGTATAGTTTTTTTATAT
TGTAGTTGTTCTATTTTAATCAAATGTTAGCGTGATTTATATTTTTTTTCGCCTCGACATCATCTGCCCA
GATGCGAAGTTAAGTGCGCAGAAAGTAATATCATGCGTCAATCGTATGTGAATGCTGGTCGCTATACTGC
TGTCGATTCGATACTAACGCCGCCATCCAGTTTAAACGAGCTCGAATTCATCGATGATATCAGATCCACT
AGTGGCCTATGCGGCCGCGGATCTGCCGGTCTCCCTATAGTGAGTCGTATTAATTTCGATAAGCCAGGTT
AACCTGCATTAATGAATCGGCCAACGCGCGGGGAGAGGCGGTTTGCGTATTGGGCGCTCTTCCGCTTCCT
CGCTCACTGACTCGCTGCGCTCGGTCGTTCGGCTGCGGCGAGCGGTATCAGCTCACTCAAAGGCGGTAAT
ACGGTTATCCACAGAATCAGGGGATAACGCAGGAAAGAACATGTGAGCAAAAGGCCAGCAAAAGGCCAGG
AACCGTAAAAAGGCCGCGTTGCTGGCGTTTTTCCATAGGCTCCGCCCCCCTGACGAGCATCACAAAAATC
GACGCTCAAGTCAGAGGTGGCGAAACCCGACAGGACTATAAAGATACCAGGCGTTTCCCCCTGGAAGCTC
CCTCGTGCGCTCTCCTGTTCCGACCCTGCCGCTTACCGGATACCTGTCCGCCTTTCTCCCTTCGGGAAGC
GTGGCGCTTTCTCAATGCTCACGCTGTAGGTATCTCAGTTCGGTGTAGGTCGTTCGCTCCAAGCTGGGCT
GTGTGCACGAACCCCCCGTTCAGCCCGACCGCTGCGCCTTATCCGGTAACTATCGTCTTGAGTCCAACCC
GGTAAGACACGACTTATCGCCACTGGCAGCAGCCACTGGTAACAGGATTAGCAGAGCGAGGTATGTAGGC
GGTGCTACAGAGTTCTTGAAGTGGTGGCCTAACTACGGCTACACTAGAAGGACAGTATTTGGTATCTGCG
CTCTGCTGAAGCCAGTTACCTTCGGAAAAAGAGTTGGTAGCTCTTGATCCGGCAAACAAACCACCGCTGG
TAGCGGTGGTTTTTTTGTTTGCAAGCAGCAGATTACGCGCAGAAAAAAAGGATCTCAAGAAGATCCTTTG
ATCTTTTCTACGGGGTCTGACGCTCAGTGGAACGAAAACTCACGTTAAGGGATTTTGGTCATGAGATTAT
CAAAAAGGATCTTCACCTAGATCCTTTTAAATTAAAAATGAAGTTTTAAATCAATCTAAAGTATATATGA
GTAAACTTGGTCTGACAGTTACCAATGCTTAATCAGTGAGGCACCTATCTCAGCGATCTGTCTATTTCGT
TCATCCATAGTTGCCTGACTCCCCGTCGTGTAGATAACTACGATACGGGAGGGCTTACCATCTGGCCCCA
GTGCTGCAATGATACCGCGAGACCCACGCTCACCGGCTCCAGATTTATCAGCAATAAACCAGCCAGCCGG
AAGGGCCGAGCGCAGAAGTGGTCCTGCAACTTTATCCGCCTCCATCCAGTCTATTAATTGTTGCCGGGAA
GCTAGAGTAAGTAGTTCGCCAGTTAATAGTTTGCGCAACGTTGTTGCCATTGCTACAGGCATCGTGGTGT
CACGCTCGTCGTTTGGTATGGCTTCATTCAGCTCCGGTTCCCAACGATCAAGGCGAGTTACATGATCCCC
CATGTTGTGCAAAAAAGCGGTTAGCTCCTTCGGTCCTCCGATCGTTGTCAGAAGTAAGTTGGCCGCAGTG
TTATCACTCATGGTTATGGCAGCACTGCATAATTCTCTTACTGTCATGCCATCCGTAAGATGCTTTTCTG
TGACTGGTGAGTACTCAACCAAGTCATTCTGAGAATAGTGTATGCGGCGACCGAGTTGCTCTTGCCCGGC
GTCAATACGGGATAATACCGCGCCACATAGCAGAACTTTAAAAGTGCTCATCATTGGAAAACGTTCTTCG
GGGCGAAAACTCTCAAGGATCTTACCGCTGTTGAGATCCAGTTCGATGTAACCCACTCGTGCACCCAACT
GATCTTCAGCATCTTTTACTTTCACCAGCGTTTCTGGGTGAGCAAAAACAGGAAGGCAAAATGCCGCAAA
AAAGGGAATAAGGGCGACACGGAAATGTTGAATACTCATACTCTTCCTTTTTCAATATTATTGAAGCATT
TATCAGGGTTATTGTCTCATGAGCGGATACATATTTGAATGTATTTAGAAAAATAAACAAATAGGGGTTC
CGCGCACATTTCCCCGAAAAGTGCCACCTGACGTCTAAGAAACCATTATTATCATGACATTAACCTATAA
AAATAGGCGTATCACGAGGCCCTTTCGTCTCGCGCGTTTCGGTGATGACGGTGAAAACCTCTGACACATG
CAGCTCCCGGAGACGGTCACAGCTTGTCTGTAAGCGGATGCCGGGAGCAGACAAGCCCGTCAGGGCGCGT
CAGCGGGTGTTGGCGGGTGTCGGGGCTGGCTTAACTATGCGGCATCAGAGCAGATTGTACTGAGAGTGCA
CCATATGGACATATTGTCGTTAGAACGCGGCTACAATTAATACATAACCTTATGTATCATACACATACGA
TTTAGGTGACACTATA
Features (pLannotate 1.2.2; 11 found; start..end, strand, type, name):
     63..740     +  CDS            DsRed-Express: rapidly maturing tetrameric variant of DsRed fluorescent protein (Bevis and Glick, 2002) mammalian codon-optimized
    761..948     +  terminator     ADH1 terminator: S. cerevisiae ADH1; transcription terminator for the S. cerevisiae alcohol dehydrogenase 1 (ADH1) gene
   1023..2379    +  gene           kanMX: yeast selectable marker conferring kanamycin resistance (Wach et al., 1994)
   2484..2502    -  promoter       T7 promoter: promoter for bacteriophage T7 RNA polymerase
   2524..2577    -  CDS            lacI (fragment): lac repressor; lacI; The lac repressor binds to the lac operator to inhibit transcription in E. coli. This inhibition can be relieved by adding lactose or isopropyl-β-D-thiogalactopyranoside (IPTG).
   2760..3348    -  rep_origin     ori: high-copy-number ColE1/pMB1/pBR322/pUC origin of replication
   3519..4379    -  CDS            AmpR: β-lactamase; bla; confers resistance to ampicillin, carbenicillin, and related antibiotics
   4380..4484    -  promoter       AmpR promoter: bla
   4579..4614    +  CDS            rop (fragment): Rop protein, which maintains plasmids at low copy number; rop
   4716..4767    +  misc_feature   bom (fragment): basis of mobility region from pBR322
   4830..2       +  promoter       SP6 promoter (across the origin): promoter for bacteriophage SP6 RNA polymerase
