[The description below was written by a language model from this plasmid's Addgene catalogue record and pLannotate feature annotations shown in this document.]
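Description:
pTY24 is a yeast C-terminal tagging template plasmid derived from pFA6aGFP-KanMX6, in which the GFP coding sequence was swapped for DsRed (taken from pDsRed.T1.N1) using PacI and AscI. It is catalogued as a yeast expression vector, but the annotated features show no yeast origin of replication or centromere and no promoter upstream of the fluorescent protein. This fits a cassette donor meant to be integrated into the genome rather than an episomal expression plasmid. In E. coli the 4,846 nt plasmid is maintained through a high-copy ColE1/pUC-type origin and selected with ampicillin via the bla gene and its promoter. Short lacI, rop and bom fragments are backbone remnants with no apparent functional role.

The payload is a compact module. An open reading frame annotated as DsRed-Express, a rapidly maturing tetrameric, mammalian codon-optimized DsRed variant, is followed by the S. cerevisiae ADH1 terminator and then the kanMX marker, which confers G418 resistance in yeast. In the pFA6a family, such modules are generally amplified by PCR with primers carrying homology to the 3' end of a target gene. Homologous recombination then fuses the tag in frame to the chromosomal coding sequence. The fusion stays under the native promoter, the ADH1 terminator supplies transcription termination, and kanMX allows selection of integrants. SP6 and T7 promoters flank the module, with SP6 listed as a sequencing primer site.

The stated purpose is tagging yeast proteins with a C-terminal DsRed tag under G418 selection, and the associated publication concerns fluorescence resonance energy transfer with fluorescent protein colour variants. The tetrameric nature of this DsRed variant is worth bearing in mind when interpreting fusion behaviour.
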