Addgene plasmid #83794: pTY24
Purpose: Useful for tagging yeast proteins with C-terminal DsRed tag; G418 selection
Depositing lab: Eric Muller. Depositing organization: University of Washington. Publication: Fluorescence resonance energy transfer using color variants of green fluorescent protein. Hailey DW, Davis TN, Muller EG. Methods Enzymol. 2002;351:34-49. PubMed 12073355.
Backbone
  Vector backbone: pFA6aGFP-KanMX6
  Modifications to backbone: replaced GFP with DsRed (from pDsRed.T1.N1, PMID 11753367) using PacI and AscI.
  Vector type: Yeast Expression
  Selectable markers: Neomycin (select with G418)
Growth in bacteria
  Bacterial resistance: Ampicillin, 100 μg/mL
  Growth temperature: 37°C
  Growth strain: DH5alpha
  Copy number: Unknown
Gene/Insert
  Gene/Insert name: DsRed
  Cloning method: Unknown
  Sequencing primers: 5′ SP6
Terms and licenses: Academic/Nonprofit Terms; Industry Terms: Not Available to Industry
Depositor comments: For more information, see http://yeastrc.org/yeastrc/pages/plasmids_protocols.html
How to cite: pTY24 was a gift from Eric Muller (Addgene plasmid # 83794 ; http://n2t.net/addgene:83794 ; RRID:Addgene_83794)
