>Addgene plasmid #83794 | pTY24 | addgene partial sequence | sequence record 160999 | pRS-marker 5'-cggcatcagagcagattgta-3'
TCGTTAGAACGCGGCTACAATTAATACATAACCTTATGTATCATACACATACGATTTAGGTGACACTATA
GAACGCGGCCGCCAGCTGAAGCTTCGTACGCTGCAGGTCGACGGATCCCCGGGTTAATTAACATGGCCTC
CTCCGAGGACGTCATCAAGGAGTTCATGCGCTTCAAGGTGCGCATGGAGGGCTCCGTGAACGGCCACGAG
TTCGAGATCGAGGGCGAGGGCGAGGGCCGCCCCTACGAGGGCACCCAGACCGCCAAGCTGAAGGTGACCA
AGGGCGGCCCCCTGCCCTTCGCCTGGGACATCCTGTCCCCCCAGTTCCAGTACGGCTCCAAGGTGTACGT
GAAGCACCCCGCCGACATCCCCGACTACAAGAAGCTGTCCTTCCCCGAGGGCTTCAAGTGGGAGCGCGTG
ATGAACTTCGAGGACGGCGGCGTGGTGACCGTGACCCAGGACTCCTCCCTGCAGGACGGCTCCTTCATCT
ACAAGGTGAAGTTCATCGGCGTGAACTTCCCCTCCGAC
