>Addgene plasmid #83794 | pTY24 | addgene partial sequence | sequence record 161000 | Tef-promoter-F 5'-GGATACAGTTCTCACATCAC-3'
AAGACTCACGTTTCGAGGCCGCGATTAAATTCCAACATGGATGCTGATTTATATGGGTATAAATGGGCTC
GCGATAATGTCGGGCAATCAGGTGCGACAATCTATCGATTGTATGGGAAGCCCGATGCGCCAGAGTTGTT
TCTGAAACATGGCAAAGGTAGCGTTGCCAATGATGTTACAGATGAGATGGTCAGACTAAACTGGCTGACG
GAATTTATGCCTCTTCCGACCATCAAGCATTTTATCCGTACTCCTGATGATGCATGGTTACTCACCACTG
CGATCCCCGGCAAAACAGCATTCCAGGTATTAGAAGAATATCCTGATTCAGGTGAAAATATTGTTGATGC
GCTGGCAGTGTTCCTGCGCCGGTTGCATTCGATTCCTGTTTGTAATTGTCCTTTTAACAGCGATCGCGTA
TTTCGTCTCGCTCAGGCGCAATCACGAATGAATAACGGTTTGGTTGATGCGAGTGATTTTGATGACGAGC
GTAATGGCTGGCCTGTTGAACAAGTCTGGAAAGAAATGCATAAGCTTTTGCCATTCTCACCGGATTCAGT
CGTCACTCATGGTGATTTCTCACTTGATAACCTTATTTTTGACGAGGGGAAATTAATAGGTTGTATTGAT
GTTGGACGAGTCGGAATCGCAGACCGATACCAGGATCTTGCCATCCTATGGAACTGCCTCGGTGAGTTTT
CTCCTTCATTACAGAAACGGCTTTTTCAAAAATATGGTATTGATAATCCTGATATGAATAAATTGCAGTT
TCATTTGATGCTCGATGAGTTTTTCTAATCAGTACTGACAATAAAAAGATTCTTGTTTTCAAGAACTTGT
CATTTGTATAGTTTTTTTATATTGTAGTTGTTCTATTTTAATCAAATGTTAGCGTGATTTATATTTTTTT
TCGCCTCGACATCATCTGCCCAGATGCGAAGTTAAGTGCGCA
